Addgene plasmid #163941: L1-Ck4-hs2-r-chlo
Purpose: For integration in the chloroplast rbcL_trnR region: HS2-R, genome position: 57681- 59304, Genbank accession no. MH635409
Depositing lab: Jim Haseloff. Depositing organization: University of Cambridge. Publication: Systematic tools for reprogramming plant gene expression in a simple model, Marchantia polymorpha. Sauret-Gueto S, Frangedakis E, Silvestri L, Rebmann M, Tomaselli M, Markel K, Delmans M, West A, Patron NJ, Haseloff J. ACS Synth Biol. 2020 Mar 12. doi: 10.1021/acssynbio.9b00511. PubMed 32163700.
Backbone
  Vector backbone: pCk4
  Vector type: Bacterial Expression
Growth in bacteria
  Bacterial resistance: Kanamycin, 50 μg/mL
  Growth temperature: 37°C
  Growth strain: DH5alpha
  Copy number: High Copy
Gene/Insert
  Gene/Insert name: Marchantia polymorpha rbcL_trnR region right homologous sequence
  Species: Other
  Cloning method: Restriction Enzyme; 5′ cloning site Unknown (unknown if destroyed); 3′ cloning site Unknown (unknown if destroyed)
How to cite: L1-Ck4-hs2-r-chlo was a gift from Jim Haseloff (Addgene plasmid # 163941 ; http://n2t.net/addgene:163941 ; RRID:Addgene_163941)
