[The description below was written by a language model from this plasmid's Addgene catalogue record and pLannotate feature annotations shown in this document.]
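Description:
L1-Ck4-hs2-r-chlo is a level 1 (L1) part-carrying plasmid built on the pCk4 backbone, from a modular toolkit developed for engineering gene expression in the liverwort Marchantia polymorpha. It is maintained in E. coli under kanamycin selection (KanR, aph(3')-Ia) and is listed as high copy, consistent with the annotated ColE1/pUC-type origin. The 8 kb backbone has the architecture of a binary vector. It carries nopaline-type left and right T-DNA border repeats, the pVS1 replication and stability functions (oriV, RepA, StaA) that allow maintenance in Agrobacterium and other non-E. coli hosts, the pBR322 bom mobilisation region and a remnant of rop. Although catalogued as a bacterial expression vector, no bacterial promoter or expression cassette is annotated, and the plasmid functions as a carrier for a DNA part.

The insert, lying between the two border repeats, is the right homologous sequence (HS2-R) from the rbcL–trnR region of the Marchantia polymorpha chloroplast genome, a fragment of roughly 1.6 kb by the genome coordinates in the record. The feature table identifies plastid coding sequences within it: accD (matched by homology to a hornwort protein entry) and psaI from Marchantia. These are native flanking genes included as homology, not transgenes. The stated purpose is chloroplast integration. This arm would presumably be paired with a corresponding left homology arm around a cargo, so that homologous recombination in the plastid directs insertion to the rbcL–trnR locus. The record does not describe the partner arm, the cargo or selection cassette, or the cloning sites used in assembly.
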