Features (pLannotate 1.2.2; 12 found; start..end, strand, type, name):
    433..457     +  misc_feature   LB T-DNA repeat: left border repeat from nopaline C58 T-DNA
    634..1572    +  CDS            accD: ACCD_ANTAG - Experimental evidence at transcript level: Swiss-Prot protein existence level 2. Component of the acetyl coenzyme A carboxylase (ACC) complex. Biotin carboxylase (BC) catalyzes the carboxylation of biotin on its carrier protein (BCCP) and then the CO(2) group is transferred by the transcarboxylase to acetyl-CoA to form malonyl-CoA. From Anthoceros angustus (Hornwort) (Anthoceros formosae).
   1757..1864    +  CDS            psaI (sequence withheld): PSAI_MARPO - Protein inferred from homology: Swiss-Prot protein existence level 3. May help in the organization of the PsaL subunit. From Marchantia polymorpha (Liverwort) (Marchantia aquatica).
   2129..2153    +  misc_feature   RB T-DNA repeat: right border repeat from nopaline C58 T-DNA
   2493..2894    +  CDS            Y4CG_SINFN (fragment): Protein inferred from homology: Swiss-Prot protein existence level 3. From Sinorhizobium fredii (strain NBRC 101917 / NGR234).
   3454..4083    +  CDS            pVS1 StaA: stability protein from the Pseudomonas plasmid pVS1 (Heeb et al., 2000)
   4512..5585    +  CDS            pVS1 RepA: replication protein from the Pseudomonas plasmid pVS1 (Heeb et al., 2000)
   5651..5845    +  rep_origin     pVS1 oriV: origin of replication for the Pseudomonas plasmid pVS1 (Heeb et al., 2000)
   6048..6087    +  CDS            rop (fragment): Rop protein, which maintains plasmids at low copy number; rop
   6189..6329    +  misc_feature   bom: basis of mobility region from pBR322
   6515..7103    -  rep_origin     ori: high-copy-number ColE1/pMB1/pBR322/pUC origin of replication
   7191..8006    -  CDS            KanR: aminoglycoside phosphotransferase; aph(3')-Ia; confers resistance to kanamycin in bacteria or G418 (Geneticin®) in eukaryotes
>Addgene plasmid #163941 | L1-Ck4-hs2-r-chlo | addgene full sequence | sequence record 331912 | Addgene NGS Result
AACAGAACTTATTATTTCCTTCCTCTTTTCTACAGTATTTAAAGATACCCCAAGAAGCTAATTATAACAA
GACGAACTCCAATTCACTGTTCCTTGCATTCTAAAACCTTAAATACCAGAAAACAGCTTTTTCAAAGTTG
TTTTCAAAGTTGGCGTATAACATAGTATCGACGGAGCCGATTTTGAAACCGCGGTGATCACAGGCAGCAA
CGCTCTGTCATCGTTACAATCAACATGCTACCCTCCGCGAGATCATCCGTGTTTCAAACCCGGCAGCTTA
GTTGCCGTTCTTCCGAATAGCATCGGTAACATGAGCAAAGTCTGCCGCCTTACAACGGCTCTCCCGCTGA
CGCCGTCCCGGACTGATGGGCTGCCTGTATCGAGTGGTGATTTTGTGCCGAGCTGCCGGTCGGGGAGCTG
TTGGCTGGCTGGTGGCAGGATATATTGTGGTGTAAACATAACGAATTGCTCTTCACAGAGGAGATTGTTC
TATTATTAAATTACTTAAATTTTAAATTTTTCATATATGTTTTAAAAATAATTATATATAAAAATATGGA
ACATTTTTTTTATAATTATTTTCTCTTAAAATTTTAAAAAATTTATAAAAAAAGAAATAAAGAGGATTTT
TTTATGTCTTTAATGAATTGGTTTGAAGATAAACGAAGATTTGGTGGATTAATTGGCGCTTTTATTGAAA
AAGCTACTAAAGGATATATTTTTAGTGAAAGAGAAAAAGATCGATATATTAAAATTGACACTACTAAGGG
ATTATGGACTAGATGTGACAATTGTGAAAATATGTTATATGTTAGATTTTTGAGACAAAATAAACGAATT
TGCGAAGAATGCGGATATCATTTGCAAATGAGTAGTACAGAAAGAATTGAACTTTTAATTGATCGCGGGA
CTTGGTATCCAATGGATGAAGATATGACTGCTCGAGATGTTCTTAAATTTTCTGATGAAGATTCTTATAA
AAATCGAATTGCTTTTTATCAAAAAAGAACTGGTTTAACTGATGCAATTCAAACAGGCATAGGTCAATTA
AACGGTATTCCTATTGCATTGGGAGTAATGGATTTTCAATTTATGGGCGGTAGTATGGGATCTGTAGTAG
GTGAAAAAATTACTCGTCTTATTGAATATGCTACTAGAGCATCAATGCCACTAATTATAGTATGTTCTTC
TGGTGGAGCACGCATGCAAGAAGGAACATTAAGTTTAATGCAAATGGCTAAAATTTCTTCGGTTTTGCAA
ATTCATCAAGCCCAAAAAAGATTACTTTATATAGCTATTCTTACCTATCCTACAACAGGAGGAGTTACTG
CAAGTTTTGGTATGTTAGGGGATATTATTATTGCTGAGCCAAAAGCTTATATTGCATTTGCAGGAAAAAG
AGTTATTGAACAAACTTTACGACAAAAAATACCAGATGGTTTTCAAGTTGCAGAATCATTATTTGATCAT
GGTTTACTTGATTTAATTGTTCCACGAAATCTTTTAAAAGGTGTTTTAAGTGAAATTTTTGAATTATATA
ATGCTGCTCCGTGTAAAAAATTTCAAAATTCTTTTTTTTAATAATTTTGTTAGATTTTTAGTAGTTTTTT
TTAATTCAAATTTTTTATAAATTTTTATATTTTGTTATTGTTATTTATTAAAATAAGATATAATTTTTAT
TTAGTTTAGTTTTAAATAAAATATAGTATATATTATATTTATTTTTTTTTTTTTATTGTATTTTAAGGTA
TTTTTT
[108 nt withheld, positions 1757-1864]
TAAATTAATTGGAGATTAAAATTTTTTTTTACTTTTTACAAAATATATATATGTTATAGATCAATTTTTT
TTTGATATATATTTTATAATACTTTGTGAAAAGTAAAAAATTTTTTTTGAATTTATTGTTATTATAATAT
TGATTATTTTTTAATAGAAAAATAATCAATATTTTTTTTATCAACATTATTATTATTCAACTAATTTAGG
AGACATTCTTTTGTTATGAATTTACAAGTGGACCGCTAGGTTGAAGAGCAATTCTGACAGGATATATTGG
CGGGTAAACCTAAGAGAAAAGAGCGTTTATTAGAATAATCGGATATTTAAAAGGGCGTGAAAAGGTTTAT
CCGTTCGTCCATTTGTATGTGCATGCCAACCACAGGGTTCCCCTCGGGATCAAAGTACTTTGATCCAACC
CCTCCGCTGCTATAGTGCAGTCGGCTTCTGACGTTCAGTGCAGCCGTCATCTGAAAACGACATGTCGCAC
AAGTCCTAAGTTACGCGACAGGCTGCCGCCCTGCCCTTTTCCTGGCGTTTTCTTGTCGCGTGTTTTAGTC
GCATAAAGTAGAATACTTGCGACTAGAACCGGAGACATTACGCCATGAACAAGAGCGCCGCCGCTGGCCT
GCTGGGCTATGCCCGCGTCAGCACCGACGACCAGGACTTGACCAACCAACGGGCCGAACTGCACGCGGCC
GGCTGCACCAAGCTGTTTTCCGAGAAGATCACCGGCACCAGGCGCGACCGCCCGGAGCTGGCCAGGATGC
TTGACCACCTACGCCCTGGCGACGTTGTGACAGTGACCAGGCTAGACCGCCTGGCCCGCAGCACCCGCGA
CCTACTGGACATTGCCGAGCGCATCCAGGAGGCCGGCGCGGGCCTGCGTAGCCTGGCAGAGCCGTGGGCC
GACACCACCACGCCGGCCGGCCGCATGGTGTTGACCGTGTTCGCCGGCATTGCCGAGTTCGAGCGTTCCC
TAATCATCGACCGCACCCGGAGCGGGCGCGAGGCCGCCAAGGCCCGAGGCGTGAAGTTTGGCCCCCGCCC
TACCCTCACCCCGGCACAGATCGCGCACGCCCGCGAGCTGATCGACCAGGAAGGCCGCACCGTGAAAGAG
GCGGCTGCACTGCTTGGCGTGCATCGCTCGACCCTGTACCGCGCACTTGAGCGCAGCGAGGAAGTGACGC
CCACCGAGGCCAGGCGGCGCGGTGCCTTCCGTGAGGACGCATTGACCGAGGCCGACGCCCTGGCGGCCGC
CGAGAATGAACGCCAAGAGGAACAAGCATGAAACCGCACCAGGACGGCCAGGACGAACCGTTTTTCATTA
CCGAAGAGATCGAGGCGGAGATGATCGCGGCCGGGTACGTGTTCGAGCCGCCCGCGCACCTCTCAACCGT
GCGGCTGCATGAAATCCTGGCCGGTTTGTCTGATGCCAAGCTGGCGGCCTGGCCGGCCAGCTTGGCCGCT
GAAGAAACCGAGCGCCGCCGTCTAAAAAGGTGATGTGTATTTGAGTAAAACAGCTTGCGTCATGCGGTCG
CTGCGTATATGATGCGATGAGTAAATAAACAAATACGCAAGGGGAACGCATGAAGGTTATCGCTGTACTT
AACCAGAAAGGCGGGTCAGGCAAGACGACCATCGCAACCCATCTAGCCCGCGCCCTGCAACTCGCCGGGG
CCGATGTTCTGTTAGTCGATTCCGATCCCCAGGGCAGTGCCCGCGATTGGGCGGCCGTGCGGGAAGATCA
ACCGCTAACCGTTGTCGGCATCGACCGCCCGACGATTGACCGCGACGTGAAGGCCATCGGCCGGCGCGAC
TTCGTAGTGATCGACGGAGCGCCCCAGGCGGCGGACTTGGCTGTGTCCGCGATCAAGGCAGCCGACTTCG
TGCTGATTCCGGTGCAGCCAAGCCCTTACGACATATGGGCCACCGCCGACCTGGTGGAGCTGGTTAAGCA
GCGCATTGAGGTCACGGATGGAAGGCTACAAGCGGCCTTTGTCGTGTCGCGGGCGATCAAAGGCACGCGC
ATCGGCGGTGAGGTTGCCGAGGCGCTGGCCGGGTACGAGCTGCCCATTCTTGAGTCCCGTATCACGCAGC
GCGTGAGCTACCCAGGCACTGCCGCCGCCGGCACAACCGTTCTTGAATCAGAACCCGAGGGCGACGCTGC
CCGCGAGGTCCAGGCGCTGGCCGCTGAAATTAAATCAAAACTCATTTGAGTTAATGAGGTAAAGAGAAAA
TGAGCAAAAGCACAAACACGCTAAGTGCCGGCCGTCCGAGCGCACGCAGCAGCAAGGCTGCAACGTTGGC
CAGCCTGGCAGACACGCCAGCCATGAAGCGGGTCAACTTTCAGTTGCCGGCGGAGGATCACACCAAGCTG
AAGATGTACGCGGTACGCCAAGGCAAGACCATTACCGAGCTGCTATCTGAATACATCGCGCAGCTACCAG
AGTAAATGAGCAAATGAATAAATGAGTAGATGAATTTTAGCGGCTAAAGGAGGCGGCATGGAAAATCAAG
AACAACCAGGCACCGACGCCGTGGAATGCCCCATGTGTGGAGGAACGGGCGGTTGGCCAGGCGTAAGCGG
CTGGGTTGCCTGCCGGCCCTGCAATGGCACTGGAACCCCCAAGCCCGAGGAATCGGCGTGAGCGGTCGCA
AACCATCCGGCCCGGTACAAATCGGCGCGGCGCTGGGTGATGACCTGGTGGAGAAGTTGAAGGCCGCGCA
GGCCGCCCAGCGGCAACGCATCGAGGCAGAAGCACGCCCCGGTGAATCGTGGCAAGCGGCCGCTGATCGA
ATCCGCAAAGAATCCCGGCAACCGCCGGCAGCCGGTGCGCCGTCGATTAGGAAGCCGCCCAAGGGCGACG
AGCAACCAGATTTTTTCGTTCCGATGCTCTATGACGTGGGCACCCGCGATAGTCGCAGCATCATGGACGT
GGCCGTTTTCCGTCTGTCGAAGCGTGACCGACGAGCTGGCGAGGTGATCCGCTACGAGCTTCCAGACGGG
CACGTAGAGGTTTCCGCAGGGCCGGCCGGCATGGCCAGTGTGTGGGATTACGACCTGGTACTGATGGCGG
TTTCCCATCTAACCGAATCCATGAACCGATACCGGGAAGGGAAGGGAGACAAGCCCGGCCGCGTGTTCCG
TCCACACGTTGCGGACGTACTCAAGTTCTGCCGGCGAGCCGATGGCGGAAAGCAGAAAGACGACCTGGTA
GAAACCTGCATTCGGTTAAACACCACGCACGTTGCCATGCAGCGTACGAAGAAGGCCAAGAACGGCCGCC
TGGTGACGGTATCCGAGGGTGAAGCCTTGATTAGCCGCTACAAGATCGTAAAGAGCGAAACCGGGCGGCC
GGAGTACATCGAGATCGAGCTAGCTGATTGGATGTACCGCGAGATCACAGAAGGCAAGAACCCGGACGTG
CTGACGGTTCACCCCGATTACTTTTTGATCGATCCCGGCATCGGCCGTTTTCTCTACCGCCTGGCACGCC
GCGCCGCAGGCAAGGCAGAAGCCAGATGGTTGTTCAAGACGATCTACGAACGCAGTGGCAGCGCCGGAGA
GTTCAAGAAGTTCTGTTTCACCGTGCGCAAGCTGATCGGGTCAAATGACCTGCCGGAGTACGATTTGAAG
GAGGAGGCGGGGCAGGCTGGCCCGATCCTAGTCATGCGCTACCGCAACCTGATCGAGGGCGAAGCATCCG
CCGGTTCCTAATGTACGGAGCAGATGCTAGGGCAAATTGCCCTAGCAGGGGAAAAAGGTCGAAAAGGACT
CTTTCCTGTGGATAGCACGTACATTGGGAACCCAAAGCCGTACATTGGGAACCGGAACCCGTACATTGGG
AACCCAAAGCCGTACATTGGGAACCGGTCACACATGTAAGTGACTGATATAAAAGAGAAAAAAGGCGATT
TTTCCGCCTAAAACTCTTTAAAACTTATTAAAACTCTTAAAACCCGCCTGGCCTGTGCATAACTGTCTGG
CCAGCGCACAGCCGAAGTGCTGCAAAAAGCGCCTACCCTTCGGTCGCTGCGCTCCCTACGCCCCGCCGCT
TCGCGTCGGCCTATCGCGGCCGCTGGCCGCTCAAAAATGGCTGGCCTACGGCCAGGCAATCTACCAGGGC
GCGGACAAGCCGCGCCGTCGCCACTCGACCGCCGGCGCCCACATCAAGGCACCCTGCCTCGCGCGTTTCG
GTGATGACGGTGAAAACCTCTGACACATGCAGCTCCCGGTGACGGTCACAGCTTGTCTGTAAGCGGATGC
CGGGAGCAGACAAGCCCGTCAGGGCGCGTCAGCGGGTGTTGGCGGGTGTCGGGGCGCAGCCATGACCCAG
TCACGTAGCGATAGCGGAGTGTATACTGGCTTAACTATGCGGCATCAGAGCAGATTGTACTGAGAGTGCA
CCATATGCGGTGTGAAATACCGCACAGATGCGTAAGGAGAAAATACCGCATCAGGCGCTCATCCGCTTCC
TCGCTCACTGACTCGCTGCGCTCGGTCGTTCGGCTGCGGCGAGCGGTATCAGCTCACTCAAAGGCGGTAA
TACGGTTATCCACAGAATCAGGGGATAACGCAGGAAAGAACATGTGAGCAAAAGGCCAGCAAAAGGCCAG
GAACCGTAAAAAGGCCGCGTTGCTGGCGTTTTTCCATAGGCTCCGCCCCCCTGACGAGCATCACAAAAAT
CGACGCTCAAGTCAGAGGTGGCGAAACCCGACAGGACTATAAAGATACCAGGCGTTTCCCCCTGGAAGCT
CCCTCGTGCGCTCTCCTGTTCCGACCCTGCCGCTTACCGGATACCTGTCCGCCTTTCTCCCTTCGGGAAG
CGTGGCGCTTTCTCATAGCTCACGCTGTAGGTATCTCAGTTCGGTGTAGGTCGTTCGCTCCAAGCTGGGC
TGTGTGCACGAACCCCCCGTTCAGCCCGACCGCTGCGCCTTATCCGGTAACTATCGTCTTGAGTCCAACC
CGGTAAGACACGACTTATCGCCACTGGCAGCAGCCACTGGTAACAGGATTAGCAGAGCGAGGTATGTAGG
CGGTGCTACAGAGTTCTTGAAGTGGTGGCCTAACTACGGCTACACTAGAAGGACAGTATTTGGTATCTGC
GCTCTGCTGAAGCCAGTTACCTTCGGAAAAAGAGTTGGTAGCTCTTGATCCGGCAAACAAACCACCGCTG
GTAGCGGTGGTTTTTTTGTTTGCAAGCAGCAGATTACGCGCAGAAAAAAAGGATCTCAAGAAGATCCTTT
GATCTTTTCTACGGGGTCTGACGCTCAGTGGAACGAAAACTCACGTTAAGGGATTTTGGTCATGCATTCT
AGGTGATTAGAAAAACTCATCGAGCATCAAATGAAACTGCAATTTATTCATATCAGGATTATCAATACCA
TATTTTTGAAAAAGCCGTTTCTGTAATGAAGGAGAAAACTCACCGAGGCAGTTCCATAGGATGGCAAGAT
CCTGGTATCGGTCTGCGATTCCGACTCGTCCAACATCAATACAACCTATTAATTTCCCCTCGTCAAAAAT
AAGGTTATCAAGTGAGAAATCACCATGAGTGACGACTGAATCCGGTGAGAATGGCAAAAGTTTATGCATT
TCTTTCCAGACTTGTTCAACAGGCCAGCCATTACGCTCGTCATCAAAATCACTCGCATCAACCAAACCGT
TATTCATTCGTGATTGCGCCTGAGCGAGTCGAAATACGCGATCGCTGTTAAAAGGACAATTACAAACAGG
AATCGAATGCAACCGGCGCAGGAACACTGCCAGCGCATCAACAATATTTTCACCTGAATCAGGATATTCT
TCTAATACCTGGAATGCTGTTTTCCCTGGGATCGCAGTGGTGAGTAACCATGCATCATCAGGAGTACGGA
TAAAATGCTTGATGGTCGGAAGAGGCATAAATTCCGTCAGCCAGTTTAGTCTGACCATCTCATCTGTAAC
ATCATTGGCAACGCTACCTTTGCCATGTTTCAGAAACAACTCTGGCGCATCGGGCTTCCCATACAATCGG
TAGATTGTCGCACCTGATTGCCCGACATTATCGCGAGCCCATTTATACCCATATAAATCAGCATCCATGT
TGGAATTTAATCGCGGCCTTGAGCAAGACGTTTCCCGTTGAATATGGCTCAT
